>Addgene plasmid #163753 | gRNA_SRR124.5_tagBFP | addgene full sequence | sequence record 327832 | Addgene NGS Result
AGCGCCCAATACGCAAACCGCCTCTCCCCGCGCGTTGGCCGATTCATTAATGCAGCTGGCACGACAGGTT
TCCCGACTGGAAAGCGGGCAGTGAGCGCAACGCAATTAATGTGAGTTAGCTCACTCATTAGGCACCCCAG
GCTTTACACTTTATGCTTCCGGCTCGTATGTTGTGTGGAATTGTGAGCGGATAACAATTTCACACAGGAA
ACAGCTATGACCATGATTACGCCAAGCTATTTAGGTGACACTATAGAATACTCAAGCTATGCATCAAGCT
TGGTACCGAGCTCGGATCCACTAGTAACGGCCGCCAGTGTGCTGGAATTCGCCCTTTAATGCCAACTTTG
TACAAGAAAGCTGGGTCTAGAAAAAAAGCACCGACTCGGTGCCACTTTTTCAAGTTGATAACGGACTAGC
CTTATTTTAACTTGCTATTTCTAGCTCTAAAACGGTTATGCCAGGTAGTAGTCCGGTGTTTCGTCCTTTC
CACAAGATATATAAAGCCAAGAAATCGAAATACTTTCAAGTTACGGTAAGCATATGATAGTCCATTTTAA
AACATAATTTTAAAACTGCAAACTACCCAAGAAATTATTACTTTCTACGTCACGTATTTTGTACTAATAT
CTTTGTGTTTACAGTCAAATTAATTCTAATTATCTCTCTAACAGCCTTGTATCGTATATGCAAATATGAA
GGAATCATGGGAAATAGGCCCTCTTCCTGCCCGACCTTGGTACCGGATCCAGTCGACTGAATTGGTTCCT
TTAAAGCCTGCTTTTTTGTACAAAGGGCGAATTCTGCAGATATCCATCACACTGGCGGCCGCTCGAGCAT
GCATCTAGAGGGCCCAATTCGCCCTATAGTGAGTCGTATTACAATTCACTGGCCGTCGTTTTACAACGTC
GTGACTGGGAAAACCCTGGCGTTACCCAACTTAATCGCCTTGCAGCACATCCCCCTTTCGCCAGCTGGCG
TAATAGCGAAGAGGCCCGCACCGATCGCCCTTCCCAACAGTTGCGCAGCCTATACGTACGGCAGTTTAAG
GTTTACACCTATAAAAGAGAGAGCCGTTATCGTCTGTTTGTGGATGTACAGAGTGATATTATTGACACGC
CGGGGCGACGGATGGTGATCCCCCTGGCCAGTGCACGTCTGCTGTCAGATAAAGTCTCCCGTGAACTTTA
CCCGGTGGTGCATATCGGGGATGAAAGCTGGCGCATGATGACCACCGATATGGCCAGTGTGCCGGTCTCC
GTTATCGGGGAAGAAGTGGCTGATCTCAGCCACCGCGAAAATGACATCAAAAACGCCATTAACCTGATGT
TCTGGGGAATATAAATGTCAGGCATGAGATTATCAAAAAGGATCTTCACCTAGATCCTTTTCACGTAGAA
AGCCAGTCCGCAGAAACGGTGCTGACCCCGGATGAATGTCAGCTACTGGGCTATCTGGACAAGGGAAAAC
GCAAGCGCAAAGAGAAAGCAGGTAGCTTGCAGTGGGCTTACATGGCGATAGCTAGACTGGGCGGTTTTAT
GGACAGCAAGCGAACCGGAATTGCCAGCTGGGGCGCCCTCTGGTAAGGTTGGGAAGCCCTGCAAAGTAAA
CTGGATGGCTTTCTTGCCGCCAAGGATCTGATGGCGCAGGGGATCAAGCTCTGATCAAGAGACAGGATGA
GGATCGTTTCGCATGATTGAACAAGATGGATTGCACGCAGGTTCTCCGGCCGCTTGGGTGGAGAGGCTAT
TCGGCTATGACTGGGCACAACAGACAATCGGCTGCTCTGATGCCGCCGTGTTCCGGCTGTCAGCGCAGGG
GCGCCCGGTTCTTTTTGTCAAGACCGACCTGTCCGGTGCCCTGAATGAACTGCAAGACGAGGCAGCGCGG
CTATCGTGGCTGGCCACGACGGGCGTTCCTTGCGCAGCTGTGCTCGACGTTGTCACTGAAGCGGGAAGGG
ACTGGCTGCTATTGGGCGAAGTGCCGGGGCAGGATCTCCTGTCATCTCACCTTGCTCCTGCCGAGAAAGT
ATCCATCATGGCTGATGCAATGCGGCGGCTGCATACGCTTGATCCGGCTACCTGCCCATTCGACCACCAA
GCGAAACATCGCATCGAGCGAGCACGTACTCGGATGGAAGCCGGTCTTGTCGATCAGGATGATCTGGACG
AAGAGCATCAGGGGCTCGCGCCAGCCGAACTGTTCGCCAGGCTCAAGGCGAGCATGCCCGACGGCGAGGA
TCTCGTCGTGACCCATGGCGATGCCTGCTTGCCGAATATCATGGTGGAAAATGGCCGCTTTTCTGGATTC
ATCGACTGTGGCCGGCTGGGTGTGGCGGACCGCTATCAGGACATAGCGTTGGCTACCCGTGATATTGCTG
AAGAGCTTGGCGGCGAATGGGCTGACCGCTTCCTCGTGCTTTACGGTATCGCCGCTCCCGATTCGCAGCG
CATCGCCTTCTATCGCCTTCTTGACGAGTTCTTCTGAATTATTAACGCTTACAATTTCCTGATGCGGTAT
TTTCTCCTTACGCATCTGTGCGGTATTTCACACCGCATCAGGTGGCACTTTTCGGGGAAATGTGCGCGGA
ACCCCTATTTGTTTATTTTTCTAAATACATTCAAATATGTATCCGCTCATGACGTTACATAACTTACGGT
AAATGGCCCGCCTGGCTGACCGCCCAACGACCCCCGCCCATTGACGTCAATAATGACGTATGTTCCCATA
GTAACGCCAATAGGGACTTTCCATTGACGTCAATGGGTGGAGTATTTACGGTAAACTGCCCACTTGGCAG
TACATCAAGTGTATCATATGCCAAGTACGCCCCCTATTGACGTCAATGACGGTAAATGGCCCGCCTGGCA
TTATGCCCAGTACATGACCTTATGGGACTTTCCTACTTGGCAGTACATCTACGTATTAGTCATCGCTATT
ACCATGGTGATGCGGTTTTGGCAGTACATCAATGGGCGTGGATAGCGGTTTGACTCACGGGGATTTCCAA
GTCTCCACCCCATTGACGTCAATGGGAGTTTGTTTTGGCACCAAAATCAACGGGACTTTCCAAAATGTCG
TAACAACTCCGCCCCATTGACGCAAATGGGCGGTAGGCGTGTACGGTGGGAGGTCTATATAAGCAGAGCT
GGTTTAGTGAACCGTCAGATCCGCTAGCGCCACCATGAGCGAGCTGATTAAGGAGAACATGCACATGAAG
CTGTACATGGAGGGCACCGTGGACAACCATCACTTCAAGTGCACATCCGAGGGCGAAGGCAAGCCCTACG
AGGGCACCCAGACCATGAGAATCAAGGTGGTCGAGGGCGGCCCTCTCCCCTTCGCCTTCGACATCCTGGC
TACTAGCTTCCTCTACGGCAGCAAGACCTTCATCAACCACACCCAGGGCATCCCCGACTTCTTCAAGCAG
TCCTTCCCTGAGGGCTTCACATGGGAGAGAGTCACCACATACGAAGACGGGGGCGTGCTGACCGCTACCC
AGGACACCAGCCTCCAGGACGGCTGCCTCATCTACAACGTCAAGATCAGAGGGGTGAACTTCACATCCAA
CGGCCCTGTGATGCAGAAGAAAACACTCGGCTGGGAGGCCTTCACCGAGACGCTGTACCCCGCTGACGGC
GGCCTGGAAGGCAGAAACGACATGGCCCTGAAGCTCGTGGGCGGGAGCCATCTGATCGCAAACATCAAGA
CCACATATAGATCCAAGAAACCCGCTAAGAACCTCAAGATGCCTGGCGTCTACTATGTGGACTACAGACT
GGAAAGAATCAAGGAGGCCAACAACGAGACCTACGTCGAGCAGCACGAGGTGGCAGTGGCCAGATACTGC
GACCTCCCTAGCAAACTGGGGCACAAGCTTAATTAGGCGGCCGCGACTCTAGATCATAATCAGCCATACC
ACATTTGTAGAGGTTTTACTTGCTTTAAAAAACCTCCCACACCTCCCCCTGAACCTGAAACATAAAATGA
ATGCAATTGTTGTTGTTAACTTGTTTATTGCAGCTTATAATGGTTACAAATAAAGCAATAGCATCACAAA
TTTCACAAATAAAGCATTTTTTTCACTGCATTCTAGTTGTGGTTTGTCCAAACTCATCAATGTATCTTAT
CATGACCAAAATCCCTTAACGTGAGTTTTCGTTCCACTGAGCGTCAGACCCCGTAGAAAAGATCAAAGGA
TCTTCTTGAGATCCTTTTTTTCTGCGCGTAATCTGCTGCTTGCAAACAAAAAAACCACCGCTACCAGCGG
TGGTTTGTTTGCCGGATCAAGAGCTACCAACTCTTTTTCCGAAGGTAACTGGCTTCAGCAGAGCGCAGAT
ACCAAATACTGTTCTTCTAGTGTAGCCGTAGTTAGGCCACCACTTCAAGAACTCTGTAGCACCGCCTACA
TACCTCGCTCTGCTAATCCTGTTACCAGTGGCTGCTGCCAGTGGCGATAAGTCGTGTCTTACCGGGTTGG
ACTCAAGACGATAGTTACCGGATAAGGCGCAGCGGTCGGGCTGAACGGGGGGTTCGTGCACACAGCCCAG
CTTGGAGCGAACGACCTACACCGAACTGAGATACCTACAGCGTGAGCTATGAGAAAGCGCCACGCTTCCC
GAAGGGAGAAAGGCGGACAGGTATCCGGTAAGCGGCAGGGTCGGAACAGGAGAGCGCACGAGGGAGCTTC
CAGGGGGAAACGCCTGGTATCTTTATAGTCCTGTCGGGTTTCGCCACCTCTGACTTGAGCGTCGATTTTT
GTGATGCTCGTCAGGGGGGCGGAGCCTATGGAAAAACGCCAGCAACGCGGCCTTTTTACGGTTCCTGGCC
TTTTGCTGGCCTTTTGCTCACATGTTCTTTCCTGCGTTATCCCCTGATTCTGTGGATAACCGTATTACCG
CCTTTGAGTGAGCTGATACCGCTCGCCGCAGCCGAACGACCGAGCGCAGCGAGTCAGTGAGCGAGGAAGC
GGAAG
Features (pLannotate 1.2.2; 22 found; start..end, strand, type, name):
      2..94      +  CDS            lacI (fragment): lac repressor; lacI; The lac repressor binds to the lac operator to inhibit transcription in E. coli. This inhibition can be relieved by adding lactose or isopropyl-β-D-thiogalactopyranoside (IPTG).
    107..128     +  protein_bind   CAP binding site: CAP binding activates transcription in the presence of cAMP. E. coli catabolite activator protein
    143..173     +  promoter       lac promoter: promoter for the E. coli lac operon
    181..197     +  protein_bind   lac operator: The lac repressor binds to the lac operator to inhibit transcription in E. coli. This inhibition can be relieved by adding lactose or isopropyl-β-D-thiogalactopyranoside (IPTG). lac repressor encoded by lacI
    239..257     +  promoter       SP6 promoter: promoter for bacteriophage SP6 RNA polymerase
    345..366     +  protein_bind   attB2 (fragment): mutant version of attB; recombination site for the Gateway® BP reaction BP Clonase™
    378..453     -  misc_RNA       gRNA scaffold: guide RNA scaffold for the Streptococcus pyogenes CRISPR/Cas9 system
    483..723     -  promoter       U6 promoter: RNA polymerase III promoter for human U6 snRNA
    775..794     -  protein_bind   attB1 (fragment): mutant version of attB; recombination site for the Gateway® BP reaction BP Clonase™
    863..881     -  promoter       T7 promoter: promoter for bacteriophage T7 RNA polymerase
    884..1031    +  CDS            lacZα (fragment): LacZα fragment of β-galactosidase; lacZ fragment
   1041..1344    +  CDS            ccdB (fragment): CcdB, a bacterial toxin that poisons DNA gyrase; ccdB; Plasmids containing the ccdB gene cannot be propagated in standard E. coli strains.
   1392..1661    +  CDS            tnpA (fragment): TN5P_ECOLX - Also known as tnp. Experimental evidence at protein level: Swiss-Prot protein existence level 1. Mediates transposition of transposon Tn5 by a 'cut and paste' mechanism. First, the monomeric transposase binds the 19 bp inverted DNA repeats flanking the transposon. Then, dimerization of the DNA- bound transposase creates a synaptic DNA complex. After nicking of the first DNA strand, excision of the transposon proceeds through a series of intermediates. The transposase then mediates the insertion of the transposon at a new site by strand transfer. The activity of the wild- type tran
   1693..2487    +  CDS            NeoR/KanR: aminoglycoside phosphotransferase from Tn5; aph(3')-II (or nptII); confers resistance to neomycin, kanamycin, and G418 (Geneticin®)
   2508..2558    -  misc_feature   bom (fragment): basis of mobility region from pBR322
   2585..2642    +  promoter       AmpR promoter (fragment): bla
   2643..2946    +  enhancer       CMV enhancer: human cytomegalovirus immediate early enhancer
   2947..3150    +  promoter       CMV promoter: human cytomegalovirus (CMV) immediate early promoter
   3185..3883    +  CDS            TagBFP: TagBFP is a basic (constitutively fluorescent) blue fluorescent protein published in 2008, derived from Entacmaea quadricolor. It is reported to be a very rapidly-maturing monomer with very low acid sensitivity.
   3902..3985    +  CDS            large T antigen (fragment): large T antigen from SV40 (simian virus 40)
   4008..4129    +  polyA_signal   SV40 poly(A) signal: SV40 polyadenylation signal
   4206..4794    +  rep_origin     ori: high-copy-number ColE1/pMB1/pBR322/pUC origin of replication
