[The description below was written by a language model from this plasmid's Addgene catalogue record and pLannotate feature annotations shown in this document.]
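Description:
gRNA_SRR124.5_tagBFP is a mammalian CRISPR guide RNA expression plasmid of about 5 kb, made by Gibson cloning a human-targeting protospacer into the gRNA_CloningVector_tagBFP backbone. It is maintained in E. coli as a high-copy plasmid through a ColE1/pUC-type origin and is selected with kanamycin via the Tn5-derived NeoR/KanR aminoglycoside phosphotransferase gene. The feature table also picks up remnants typical of a TOPO/Gateway-style cloning backbone: lac promoter and operator elements, lacZα and ccdB fragments, partial attB1 and attB2 sites, and flanking T7 and SP6 promoters. These are vector legacy rather than functional parts of the payload.

The plasmid carries two independent expression units. On the reverse strand, a human U6 RNA polymerase III promoter drives the guide, with the spacer sitting between the promoter and the Streptococcus pyogenes Cas9 gRNA scaffold. The guide directs Cas9 to a site just upstream of SRR124, a distal enhancer of the human SOX2 gene. Separately, a CMV enhancer/promoter drives TagBFP, a monomeric blue fluorescent protein, terminated by an SV40 poly(A) signal. Although the catalogue lists tagBFP as a C-terminal tag, the annotation shows it as a stand-alone reporter that marks transfected cells, which would allow them to be identified or sorted by fluorescence.

No Cas9 coding sequence is annotated, so the nuclease must be supplied from another source. According to the depositor, the plasmid is meant to be used with a companion gRNA plasmid so that paired cuts delete the SRR124 and SRR134 enhancers in human cells, in support of studies of enhancer-driven SOX2 overexpression in breast and lung adenocarcinoma.
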