Addgene plasmid #163753: gRNA_SRR124.5_tagBFP
Purpose: gRNA expression vector containing the tagBFP fluorescent marker to target the region upstream of the SRR124 SOX2 enhancer in human cells.
Depositing lab: Jennifer Mitchell. Publication: Epigenetic reprogramming of a distal developmental enhancer cluster drives SOX2 overexpression in breast and lung adenocarcinoma. Abatti LE, Lado-Fernandez P, Huynh L, Collado M, Hoffman MM, Mitchell JA. Nucleic Acids Res. 2023 Sep 22:gkad734. doi: 10.1093/nar/gkad734. PubMed 37738673.
Backbone
  Vector backbone: gRNA_CloningVector_tagBFP
  Backbone size w/o insert (bp): 4916
  Total vector size (bp): 4976
  Vector type: Mammalian Expression, CRISPR
Growth in bacteria
  Bacterial resistance: Kanamycin, 50 μg/mL
  Growth temperature: 37°C
  Growth strain: DH5alpha
  Copy number: High Copy
Gene/Insert
  Gene/Insert name: gRNA_SRR124.5
  gRNA/shRNA sequence: GACTACTACCTGGCATAACC
  Species: H. sapiens (human)
  Promoter: U6
  Tag / fusion protein: tagBFP (C terminal on backbone)
  Cloning method: Gibson Cloning
  Sequencing primers: 5′ TAATACGACTCACTATAGGG; 3′ ATTTAGGTGACACTATAG
Terms and licenses: Academic/Nonprofit Terms; Industry Terms: Not Available to Industry
Depositor comments: gRNA_CloningVector_tagBFP (Addgene Plasmid #163747) was modified to insert the target sequence upstream of the SRR124 SOX2 enhancer (GACTACTACCTGGCATAACC). Use this gRNA plasmid together with Addgene Plasmid #163754 to knock-out SRR124 and SRR134 enhancers from human cells.
How to cite: gRNA_SRR124.5_tagBFP was a gift from Jennifer Mitchell (Addgene plasmid # 163753 ; http://n2t.net/addgene:163753 ; RRID:Addgene_163753)
